Addgene plasmid #41223: TAL3049
Depositing lab: Keith Joung. Depositing organization: Massachusetts General Hospital. Publication: Targeted gene disruption in somatic zebrafish cells using engineered TALENs. Sander JD, Cade L, Khayter C, Reyon D, Peterson RT, Joung JK, Yeh JR. Nat Biotechnol. 2011 Aug 5;29(8):697-8. doi: 10.1038/nbt.1934. PubMed 21822241.
Backbone
  Vector backbone: JDS74
  Backbone manufacturer: Addgene plasmid #32288
  Backbone size w/o insert (bp): 6447
  Vector type: Mammalian Expression ; T7
Growth in bacteria
  Bacterial resistance: Ampicillin, 100 μg/mL
  Growth temperature: 37°C
  Growth strain: XL1 Blue
  Copy number: High Copy
Gene/Insert
  Gene/Insert name: ZebrafishCommunity-cited4b-Right (alt name: cited4b)
  Species: D. rerio (zebrafish)
  Insert size (bp): 1640
  Entrez Gene: cited4b (a.k.a. cb305, cited3, id:ibd5008, zgc:55257)
  Promoter: CMV
  Tag / fusion protein: 3X Flag (N terminal on backbone); WT FOKI (C terminal on backbone)
  Cloning method: Restriction Enzyme; 5′ cloning site N/A (destroyed during cloning); 3′ cloning site N/A (destroyed during cloning)
  Sequencing primers: 5′ CMV-F; 3′ BGH-rev
Terms and licenses: Academic/Nonprofit Terms; Industry Terms: Not Available to Industry
Depositor comments: Target binding site: TTCATGCCCATCCGGTAG It is strongly recommended that users perform a diagnostic digest to verify this plasmid prior to use. For example, a double digest of the plasmid with BamHI and KpnI should result in two bands at 2.3kb and 5.8kb.
How to cite: TAL3049 was a gift from Keith Joung (Addgene plasmid # 41223 ; http://n2t.net/addgene:41223 ; RRID:Addgene_41223)
