[The description below was written by a language model from this plasmid's Addgene catalogue record.]
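Description:
TAL3049 is a TALEN expression plasmid built on the JDS74 backbone (about 6.4 kb without insert), encoding the right-hand monomer of a nuclease pair directed against the zebrafish gene cited4b. It is classified as a mammalian expression vector that also carries a T7 promoter. It is maintained in E. coli as a high-copy plasmid under ampicillin selection. The record does not name the origin of replication, and no feature table is provided.

The roughly 1.6 kb insert is not the cited4b coding sequence. It is an engineered array of TAL effector repeats assembled to recognise a specific 18-nucleotide half-site in that gene. The array was cloned by restriction-based assembly, which destroyed the junction sites, into a framework supplied by the backbone. That framework adds an N-terminal 3xFLAG tag and a C-terminal wild-type FokI cleavage domain. Because FokI must dimerise to cut DNA, this construct is meant to be used with a partner "left" TALEN that binds the opposing half-site. Together the pair produces a double-strand break in the spacer between the two sites, and error-prone repair of the break can introduce disruptive indels.

The CMV promoter drives expression of the fusion in transfected cells. The T7 designation suggests that the plasmid can also serve as a template for in vitro transcription, giving mRNA suitable for embryo injection. This fits the associated work on targeted gene disruption in somatic zebrafish cells. The sequencing primer names imply a BGH polyadenylation region downstream of the open reading frame. The depositor recommends checking the plasmid by diagnostic restriction digest before use, a sensible precaution given the repetitive nature of TAL arrays.
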