>Addgene plasmid #41223 | TAL3049 | depositor partial sequence | sequence record 54862 | TAL3049 sequence 2430 bps
TCTAGAGCTAGCACCATGGACTACAAAGACCATGACGGTGATTATAAAGATCATGACATCGATTACAAGG
ATGACGATGACAAGATGGCCCCCAAGAAGAAGAGGAAGGTGGGCATTCACCGCGGGGTACCTATGGTGGA
CTTGAGGACACTCGGTTATTCGCAACAGCAACAGGAGAAAATCAAGCCTAAGGTCAGGAGCACCGTCGCG
CAACACCACGAGGCGCTTGTGGGGCATGGCTTCACTCATGCGCATATTGTCGCGCTTTCACAGCACCCTG
CGGCGCTTGGGACGGTGGCTGTCAAATACCAAGATATGATTGCGGCCCTGCCCGAAGCCACGCACGAGGC
AATTGTAGGGGTCGGTAAACAGTGGTCGGGAGCGCGAGCACTTGAGGCGCTGCTGACTGTGGCGGGTGAG
CTTAGGGGGCCTCCGCTCCAGCTCGACACCGGGCAGCTGCTGAAGATCGCGAAGAGAGGGGGAGTAACAG
CGGTAGAGGCAGTGCACGCCTGGCGCAATGCGCTCACCGGGGCCCCCTTGAACCTGACCCCAGACCAGGT
AGTCGCAATCGCGTCAAACGGAGGGGGAAAGCAAGCCCTGGAAACCGTGCAAAGGTTGTTGCCGGTCCTT
TGTCAAGACCACGGCCTTACACCGGAGCAAGTCGTGGCCATTGCATCCCACGACGGTGGCAAACAGGCTC
TTGAGACGGTTCAGAGACTTCTCCCAGTTCTCTGTCAAGCCCACGGGCTGACTCCCGATCAAGTTGTAGC
GATTGCGTCGAACATTGGAGGGAAACAAGCATTGGAGACTGTCCAACGGCTCCTTCCCGTGTTGTGTCAA
GCCCACGGTTTGACGCCTGCACAAGTGGTCGCCATCGCCTCGAATGGCGGCGGTAAGCAGGCGCTGGAAA
CAGTACAGCGCCTGCTGCCTGTACTGTGCCAGGATCATGGACTGACCCCAGACCAGGTAGTCGCAATCGC
GAACAATAATGGGGGAAAGCAAGCCCTGGAAACCGTGCAAAGGTTGTTGCCGGTCCTTTGTCAAGACCAC
GGCCTTACACCGGAGCAAGTCGTGGCCATTGCATCCCACGACGGTGGCAAACAGGCTCTTGAGACGGTTC
AGAGACTTCTCCCAGTTCTCTGTCAAGCCCACGGGCTGACTCCCGATCAAGTTGTAGCGATTGCGTCGCA
TGACGGAGGGAAACAAGCATTGGAGACTGTCCAACGGCTCCTTCCCGTGTTGTGTCAAGCCCACGGTTTG
ACGCCTGCACAAGTGGTCGCCATCGCCAGCCATGATGGCGGTAAGCAGGCGCTGGAAACAGTACAGCGCC
TGCTGCCTGTACTGTGCCAGGATCATGGACTGACCCCAGACCAGGTAGTCGCAATCGCGTCGAACATTGG
GGGAAAGCAAGCCCTGGAAACCGTGCAAAGGTTGTTGCCGGTCCTTTGTCAAGACCACGGCCTTACACCG
GAGCAAGTCGTGGCCATTGCAAGCAATGGGGGTGGCAAACAGGCTCTTGAGACGGTTCAGAGACTTCTCC
CAGTTCTCTGTCAAGCCCACGGGCTGACTCCCGATCAAGTTGTAGCGATTGCGTCGCATGACGGAGGGAA
ACAAGCATTGGAGACTGTCCAACGGCTCCTTCCCGTGTTGTGTCAAGCCCACGGTTTGACGCCTGCACAA
GTGGTCGCCATCGCCAGCCATGATGGCGGTAAGCAGGCGCTGGAAACAGTACAGCGCCTGCTGCCTGTAC
TGTGCCAGGATCATGGACTGACCCCAGACCAGGTAGTCGCAATCGCGAACAATAATGGGGGAAAGCAAGC
CCTGGAAACCGTGCAAAGGTTGTTGCCGGTCCTTTGTCAAGACCACGGCCTTACACCGGAGCAAGTCGTG
GCCATTGCAAATAATAACGGTGGCAAACAGGCTCTTGAGACGGTTCAGAGACTTCTCCCAGTTCTCTGTC
AAGCCCACGGGCTGACTCCCGATCAAGTTGTAGCGATTGCGTCCAACGGTGGAGGGAAACAAGCATTGGA
GACTGTCCAACGGCTCCTTCCCGTGTTGTGTCAAGCCCACGGTTTGACGCCTGCACAAGTGGTCGCCATC
GCCTCCAATATTGGCGGTAAGCAGGCGCTGGAAACAGTACAGCGCCTGCTGCCTGTACTGTGCCAGGATC
ATGGACTGACACCCGAACAGGTGGTCGCCATTGCTAATAATAACGGAGGACGGCCAGCCTTGGAGTCCAT
CGTAGCCCAATTGTCCAGGCCCGATCCCGCGTTGGCTGCGTTAACGAATGACCATCTGGTGGCGTTGGCA
TGTCTTGGTGGACGACCCGCGCTCGATGCAGTCAAAAAGGGTCTGCCTCATGCTCCCGCATTGATCAAAA
GAACCAACCGGCGGATTCCCGAGAGAACTTCCCATCGAGTCGCGGGATCC
