>Addgene plasmid #41223 | TAL3049 | addgene partial sequence | sequence record 56622 | JDS-TALEN-F 5'-TAGGGGTCGGTAAACAGTGG-3'
GCGGGTGAGCTTAGGGGGCCTCCGCTCCAGCTCGACACCGGGCAGCTGCTGAAGATCGCGAAGAGAGGGG
GAGTAACAGCGGTAGAGGCAGTGCACGCCTGGCGCAATGCGCTCACCGGGGCCCCCTTGAACCTGACCCC
AGACCAGGTAGTCGCAATCGCGTCAAACGGAGGGGGAAAGCAAGCCCTGGAAACCGTGCAAAGGTTGTTG
CCGGTCCTTTGTCAAGACCACGGCCTTACACCGGAGCAAGTCGTGGCCATTGCATCCCACGACGGTGGCA
AACAGGCTCTTGAGACGGTTCAGAGACTTCTCCCAGTTCTCTGTCAAGCCCACGGGCTGACTCCCGATCA
AGTTGTAGCGATTGCGTCGAACATTGGAGGGAAACAAGCATTGGAGACTGTCCAACGGCTCCTTCCCGTG
TTGTGTCAAGCCCACGGTTTGACGCCTGCACAAGTGGTCGCCATCGCCTCGAATGGCGGCGGTAAGCAGG
CGCTGGAAACAGTACAGCGCCTGCTGCCTGTACTGTGCCAGGATCATGGACTGACCCCAGACCAGGTAGT
CGCAATCGCGAACAATAATGGGGGAAAGCAAGCCCTGGAAACCGTGCAAAGGTTGTTGCCGGTCCTTTGT
CAAGACCACGGCCTTACACCGGAGCAAGTCGTGGCCATTGCATCCCACGACGGTGGCAAACAGGCTCTTG
AGACGGTTCAGAGACTTCTCCCAGTTCTCTGTCAAGCCCACGGGCTGACTCCCGATCAAGTTGTAGCGAT
TGCGTCGCATGACGGAGGGAAACAAGCATTGGAGACTGTCCAACGGCTCCTTCCCGTGTTGTGTCAAGCC
CACGGTTTGACGCCTGCACAAGTGGTCGCCATCGCCAGCCATGATGGCGGTAAGCAGGCGCTGGAAACAG
TACAGCGCCTGCTGCCTGTACTGTGCCAGGATCATGGA
